Addgene plasmid #219027: SFFV-ELF1-Brd 46
Purpose: Transcription factor ELF1 with a specific barcode assigned.
Depositing lab: Filipe Pereira. Depositing organization: Center for Neuroscience and Cell Biology, University of Coimbra. Publication: A combinatorial transcription factor screening platform for immune cell reprogramming. Kurochkin I, Altman AR, Caiado I, Pertiga-Cabral D, Halitzki E, Minaeva M, Zimmermannova O, Henriques-Oliveira L, Klein D, Nair M, Oliveira D, Cajal LR, Knittel R, Feick C, Ringner M, Martin M, Cirovic B, Pires CF, Rosa FF, Sitnicka E, Theis FJ, Pereira CF. Cell Syst. 2026 Jan 21;17(1):101457. doi: 10.1016/j.cels.2025.101457. Epub 2026 Jan 14. PubMed 41539305.
Backbone
  Vector backbone: SFFV-MCS
  Backbone size w/o insert (bp): 6638
  Vector type: Lentiviral
Growth in bacteria
  Bacterial resistance: Ampicillin, 100 μg/mL
  Growth temperature: 37°C
  Growth strain: NEB Stable
  Copy number: High Copy
Gene/Insert
  Gene/Insert name: ELF1
  Species: H. sapiens (human)
  Insert size (bp): 1860
  Entrez Gene: ELF1 (a.k.a. EFTUD1, RIA1)
  Promoter: The spleen focus-forming virus (SFFV) promoter
  Cloning method: Restriction Enzyme; 5′ cloning site Bsp119I (not destroyed); 3′ cloning site BstHI (not destroyed)
Terms and licenses: Academic/Nonprofit Terms; Industry Terms: Not Available to Industry
Depositor comments: Barcode sequence cloned into XbaI restriction site. Design of plasmid is as follows: SFFV-[TF sequence]-WPRE-[Barcode sequence].
How to cite: SFFV-ELF1-Brd 46 was a gift from Filipe Pereira (Addgene plasmid # 219027 ; http://n2t.net/addgene:219027 ; RRID:Addgene_219027)
