[The description below was written by a language model from this plasmid's Addgene catalogue record and pLannotate feature annotations shown in this document.]
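Description:
SFFV-ELF1-Brd 46 is a third-generation-style, self-inactivating HIV-1 lentiviral transfer plasmid built on the SFFV-MCS backbone and carrying the human ETS-family transcription factor ELF1 together with a construct-specific DNA barcode. In bacteria it is maintained through a high-copy ColE1/pUC-type origin and selected with ampicillin via the β-lactamase gene. The backbone also retains pBluescript-derived remnants (f1 ori, lacZα and lac regulatory fragments, T7 and T3 promoters) that play no role in the lentiviral function. The sequenced record is 8,426 nt.

The viral cassette begins with an RSV enhancer/promoter fused to a truncated 5' LTR, which drives Tat-independent production of genomic RNA in packaging cells. It is followed by the Ψ packaging signal with a short gag fragment, the Rev response element for nuclear export of the unspliced genome, and the cPPT/CTS that aids nuclear import of the reverse-transcribed DNA. Downstream, the spleen focus-forming virus LTR promoter, which is strongly active in haematopoietic cells, drives the ELF1 coding sequence, cloned between flanking multiple-cloning-site remnants. A WPRE follows to enhance transcript stability and expression, and according to the depositor the barcode sits after the WPRE at an XbaI site, ahead of the ΔU3 3' LTR. The barcode itself is not annotated in the feature table. An SV40 poly(A) signal and SV40 origin lie outside the 3' LTR. No mammalian selection marker or fluorescent reporter is annotated.

The plasmid belongs to a barcoded transcription factor collection for combinatorial screening in immune cell reprogramming. The barcode's position upstream of the 3' LTR means it should be carried on the expressed transcript, so it can identify which factors a transduced cell received.
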