Features (pLannotate 1.2.2; 29 found; start..end, strand, type, name):
     94..112     -  promoter       T7 promoter: promoter for bacteriophage T7 RNA polymerase
    120..275     +  CDS            lacZα (fragment): LacZα fragment of β-galactosidase; lacZ fragment
    280..708     +  rep_origin     f1 ori (sequence partly withheld): f1 bacteriophage origin of replication; arrow indicates direction of (+) strand synthesis
    761..865     +  promoter       AmpR promoter: bla
    866..1726    +  CDS            AmpR: β-lactamase; bla; confers resistance to ampicillin, carbenicillin, and related antibiotics
   1897..2485    +  rep_origin     ori: high-copy-number ColE1/pMB1/pBR322/pUC origin of replication
   2668..2760    +  CDS            lacI (fragment): lac repressor; lacI; The lac repressor binds to the lac operator to inhibit transcription in E. coli. This inhibition can be relieved by adding lactose or isopropyl-β-D-thiogalactopyranoside (IPTG).
   2773..2794    +  protein_bind   CAP binding site: CAP binding activates transcription in the presence of cAMP. E. coli catabolite activator protein
   2809..2839    +  promoter       lac promoter: promoter for the E. coli lac operon
   2847..2863    +  protein_bind   lac operator: The lac repressor binds to the lac operator to inhibit transcription in E. coli. This inhibition can be relieved by adding lactose or isopropyl-β-D-thiogalactopyranoside (IPTG). lac repressor encoded by lacI
   2908..2926    +  promoter       T3 promoter: promoter for bacteriophage T3 RNA polymerase
   2954..3180    +  promoter       RSV promoter: Rous sarcoma virus enhancer/promoter
   3181..3361    +  LTR            5' LTR (truncated): truncated 5' long terminal repeat (LTR) from HIV-1
   3408..3533    +  misc_feature   HIV-1 Ψ: packaging signal of human immunodeficiency virus type 1
   3517..3880    +  CDS            HIV-1 gag (fragment): gag protein from human immunodeficiency virus 1; gag
   4026..4259    +  misc_feature   RRE: The Rev response element (RRE) of HIV-1 allows for Rev-dependent mRNA export from the nucleus to the cytoplasm.
   4636..4736    +  CDS            Rev (fragment): human immunodeficiency virus 1 (HIV-1) Rev protein; rev; enhances nuclear export of unspliced and incompletely spliced viral mRNAs
   4755..4872    +  misc_feature   cPPT/CTS: central polypurine tract and central termination sequence of HIV-1
   4906..5307    +  promoter       SFFV promoter: spleen focus-forming virus long terminal repeat (LTR) promoter
   5317..5340    +  misc_feature   MCS (fragment): pBluescript multiple cloning site
   5365..7149    +  CDS            ELF1: ELF1_HUMAN - Experimental evidence at protein level: Swiss-Prot protein existence level 1. Transcription factor that activates the LYN and BLK promoters. Appears to be required for the T-cell-receptor-mediated trans activation of HIV-2 gene expression. Binds specifically to two purine-rich motifs in the HIV-2 enhancer. From Homo sapiens (Human).
   7160..7185    +  misc_feature   MCS (fragment): pBluescript multiple cloning site
   7185..7244    +  CDS            S (fragment): HBSAG_WHV6 - Experimental evidence at transcript level: Swiss-Prot protein existence level 2. The middle envelope protein plays an important role in the budding of the virion. It is involved in the induction of budding in a nucleocapsid independent way. In this process the majority of envelope proteins bud to form subviral lipoprotein particles of 22 nm of diameter that do not contain a nucleocapsid (By similarity). From Woodchuck hepatitis B virus (isolate w64/pWS23) (WHV).
   7376..7779    +  misc_feature   WPRE: woodchuck hepatitis virus posttranscriptional regulatory element
   7837..7896    +  CDS            nef (fragment): NEF_HV1Z2 - Experimental evidence at protein level: Swiss-Prot protein existence level 1. Extracellular Nef protein targets CD4(+) T-lymphocytes for apoptosis by interacting with CXCR4 surface receptors. From Human immunodeficiency virus type 1 group M subtype D (isolate Z2/CDC-Z34) (HIV-1).
   7898..8131    +  LTR            3' LTR (ΔU3): self-inactivating 3' long terminal repeat (LTR) from HIV-1
   8203..8324    +  polyA_signal   SV40 poly(A) signal: SV40 polyadenylation signal
   8343..8364    +  rep_origin     SV40 ori (fragment): SV40 origin of replication
   8364..73      +  rep_origin     SV40 ori (across the origin): SV40 origin of replication
>Addgene plasmid #219027 | SFFV-ELF1-Brd 46 | addgene full sequence | sequence record 449712 | Addgene NGS Result
ATTTATGCAGAGGCCGAGGCCGCCTCGGCCTCTGAGCTATTCCAGAAGTAGTGAGGAGGCTTTTTTGGAG
GCCTAGGGACGTACCCAATTCGCCCTATAGTGAGTCGTATTACGCGCGCTCACTGGCCGTCGTTTTACAA
CGTCGTGACTGGGAAAACCCTGGCGTTACCCAACTTAATCGCCTTGCAGCACATCCCCCTTTCGCCAGCT
GGCGTAATAGCGAAGAGGCCCGCACCGATCGCCCTTCCCAACAGTTGCGCAGCCTGAATGGCGAATGGG
[124 nt withheld, positions 280-403]
C
[91 nt withheld, positions 405-495]
A
[49 nt withheld, positions 497-545]
CCTTTGACGTTGGAGTCCACGTTCTTT
[37 nt withheld, positions 573-609]
ACCCTATCTCGGTCTATTCTTTTGATTTATAAGGGATTTTGCCGATTTCGGCCTATTGGTTAAAAAATGA
GCTGATTTAACAAAAATTTAACGCGAATTTTAACAAAATATTAACGCTTACAATTTAGGTGGCACTTTTC
GGGGAAATGTGCGCGGAACCCCTATTTGTTTATTTTTCTAAATACATTCAAATATGTATCCGCTCATGAG
ACAATAACCCTGATAAATGCTTCAATAATATTGAAAAAGGAAGAGTATGAGTATTCAACATTTCCGTGTC
GCCCTTATTCCCTTTTTTGCGGCATTTTGCCTTCCTGTTTTTGCTCACCCAGAAACGCTGGTGAAAGTAA
AAGATGCTGAAGATCAGTTGGGTGCACGAGTGGGTTACATCGAACTGGATCTCAACAGCGGTAAGATCCT
TGAGAGTTTTCGCCCCGAAGAACGTTTTCCAATGATGAGCACTTTTAAAGTTCTGCTATGTGGCGCGGTA
TTATCCCGTATTGACGCCGGGCAAGAGCAACTCGGTCGCCGCATACACTATTCTCAGAATGACTTGGTTG
AGTACTCACCAGTCACAGAAAAGCATCTTACGGATGGCATGACAGTAAGAGAATTATGCAGTGCTGCCAT
AACCATGAGTGATAACACTGCGGCCAACTTACTTCTGACAACGATCGGAGGACCGAAGGAGCTAACCGCT
TTTTTGCACAACATGGGGGATCATGTAACTCGCCTTGATCGTTGGGAACCGGAGCTGAATGAAGCCATAC
CAAACGACGAGCGTGACACCACGATGCCTGTAGCAATGGCAACAACGTTGCGCAAACTATTAACTGGCGA
ACTACTTACTCTAGCTTCCCGGCAACAATTAATAGACTGGATGGAGGCGGATAAAGTTGCAGGACCACTT
CTGCGCTCGGCCCTTCCGGCTGGCTGGTTTATTGCTGATAAATCTGGAGCCGGTGAGCGTGGGTCTCGCG
GTATCATTGCAGCACTGGGGCCAGATGGTAAGCCCTCCCGTATCGTAGTTATCTACACGACGGGGAGTCA
GGCAACTATGGATGAACGAAATAGACAGATCGCTGAGATAGGTGCCTCACTGATTAAGCATTGGTAACTG
TCAGACCAAGTTTACTCATATATACTTTAGATTGATTTAAAACTTCATTTTTAATTTAAAAGGATCTAGG
TGAAGATCCTTTTTGATAATCTCATGACCAAAATCCCTTAACGTGAGTTTTCGTTCCACTGAGCGTCAGA
CCCCGTAGAAAAGATCAAAGGATCTTCTTGAGATCCTTTTTTTCTGCGCGTAATCTGCTGCTTGCAAACA
AAAAAACCACCGCTACCAGCGGTGGTTTGTTTGCCGGATCAAGAGCTACCAACTCTTTTTCCGAAGGTAA
CTGGCTTCAGCAGAGCGCAGATACCAAATACTGTTCTTCTAGTGTAGCCGTAGTTAGGCCACCACTTCAA
GAACTCTGTAGCACCGCCTACATACCTCGCTCTGCTAATCCTGTTACCAGTGGCTGCTGCCAGTGGCGAT
AAGTCGTGTCTTACCGGGTTGGACTCAAGACGATAGTTACCGGATAAGGCGCAGCGGTCGGGCTGAACGG
GGGGTTCGTGCACACAGCCCAGCTTGGAGCGAACGACCTACACCGAACTGAGATACCTACAGCGTGAGCT
ATGAGAAAGCGCCACGCTTCCCGAAGGGAGAAAGGCGGACAGGTATCCGGTAAGCGGCAGGGTCGGAACA
GGAGAGCGCACGAGGGAGCTTCCAGGGGGAAACGCCTGGTATCTTTATAGTCCTGTCGGGTTTCGCCACC
TCTGACTTGAGCGTCGATTTTTGTGATGCTCGTCAGGGGGGCGGAGCCTATGGAAAAACGCCAGCAACGC
GGCCTTTTTACGGTTCCTGGCCTTTTGCTGGCCTTTTGCTCACATGTTCTTTCCTGCGTTATCCCCTGAT
TCTGTGGATAACCGTATTACCGCCTTTGAGTGAGCTGATACCGCTCGCCGCAGCCGAACGACCGAGCGCA
GCGAGTCAGTGAGCGAGGAAGCGGAAGAGCGCCCAATACGCAAACCGCCTCTCCCCGCGCGTTGGCCGAT
TCATTAATGCAGCTGGCACGACAGGTTTCCCGACTGGAAAGCGGGCAGTGAGCGCAACGCAATTAATGTG
AGTTAGCTCACTCATTAGGCACCCCAGGCTTTACACTTTATGCTTCCGGCTCGTATGTTGTGTGGAATTG
TGAGCGGATAACAATTTCACACAGGAAACAGCTATGACCATGATTACGCCAAGCGCGCAATTAACCCTCA
CTAAAGGGAACAAAAGCTGGAGCTGCAAGCTTAATGTAGTCTTATGCAATACTCTTGTAGTCTTGCAACA
TGGTAACGATGAGTTAGCAACATGCCTTACAAGGAGAGAAAAAGCACCGTGCATGCCGATTGGTGGAAGT
AAGGTGGTACGATCGTGCCTTATTAGGAAGGCAACAGACGGGTCTGACATGGATTGGACGAACCACTGAA
TTGCCGCATTGCAGAGATATTGTATTTAAGTGCCTAGCTCGATACATAAACGGGTCTCTCTGGTTAGACC
AGATCTGAGCCTGGGAGCTCTCTGGCTAACTAGGGAACCCACTGCTTAAGCCTCAATAAAGCTTGCCTTG
AGTGCTTCAAGTAGTGTGTGCCCGTCTGTTGTGTGACTCTGGTAACTAGAGATCCCTCAGACCCTTTTAG
TCAGTGTGGAAAATCTCTAGCAGTGGCGCCCGAACAGGGACTTGAAAGCGAAAGGGAAACCAGAGGAGCT
CTCTCGACGCAGGACTCGGCTTGCTGAAGCGCGCACGGCAAGAGGCGAGGGGCGGCGACTGGTGAGTACG
CCAAAAATTTTGACTAGCGGAGGCTAGAAGGAGAGAGATGGGTGCGAGAGCGTCAGTATTAAGCGGGGGA
GAATTAGATCGCGATGGGAAAAAATTCGGTTAAGGCCAGGGGGAAAGAAAAAATATAAATTAAAACATAT
AGTATGGGCAAGCAGGGAGCTAGAACGATTCGCAGTTAATCCTGGCCTGTTAGAAACATCAGAAGGCTGT
AGACAAATACTGGGACAGCTACAACCATCCCTTCAGACAGGATCAGAAGAACTTAGATCATTATATAATA
CAGTAGCAACCCTCTATTGTGTGCATCAAAGGATAGAGATAAAAGACACCAAGGAAGCTTTAGACAAGAT
AGAGGAAGAGCAAAACAAAAGTAAGACCACCGCACAGCAAGCGGCCGCTGATCTTCAGACCTGGAGGAGG
AGATATGAGGGACAATTGGAGAAGTGAATTATATAAATATAAAGTAGTAAAAATTGAACCATTAGGAGTA
GCACCCACCAAGGCAAAGAGAAGAGTGGTGCAGAGAGAAAAAAGAGCAGTGGGAATAGGAGCTTTGTTCC
TTGGGTTCTTGGGAGCAGCAGGAAGCACTATGGGCGCAGCGTCAATGACGCTGACGGTACAGGCCAGACA
ATTATTGTCTGGTATAGTGCAGCAGCAGAACAATTTGCTGAGGGCTATTGAGGCGCAACAGCATCTGTTG
CAACTCACAGTCTGGGGCATCAAGCAGCTCCAGGCAAGAATCCTGGCTGTGGAAAGATACCTAAAGGATC
AACAGCTCCTGGGGATTTGGGGTTGCTCTGGAAAACTCATTTGCACCACTGCTGTGCCTTGGAATGCTAG
TTGGAGTAATAAATCTCTGGAACAGATTTGGAATCACACGACCTGGATGGAGTGGGACAGAGAAATTAAC
AATTACACAAGCTTAATACACTCCTTAATTGAAGAATCGCAAAACCAGCAAGAAAAGAATGAACAAGAAT
TATTGGAATTAGATAAATGGGCAAGTTTGTGGAATTGGTTTAACATAACAAATTGGCTGTGGTATATAAA
ATTATTCATAATGATAGTAGGAGGCTTGGTAGGTTTAAGAATAGTTTTTGCTGTACTTTCTATAGTGAAT
AGAGTTAGGCAGGGATATTCACCATTATCGTTTCAGACCCACCTCCCAACCCCGAGGGGACCCGACAGGC
CCGAAGGAATAGAAGAAGAAGGTGGAGAGAGAGACAGAGACAGATCCATTCGATTAGTGAACGGATCTCG
ACGGTATCGGTTAACTTTTAAAAGAAAAGGGGGGATTGGGGGGTACAGTGCAGGGGAAAGAATAGTAGAC
ATAATAGCAACAGACATACAAACTAAAGAATTACAAAAACAAATTACAAAAATTCAAAATTTTATCGATC
ACGAGACTAGCCTCGAGCTGGCTGCAGTAACGCCATTTTGCAAGGCATGGAAAAATACCAAACCAAGAAT
AGAGAAGTTCAGATCAAGGGCGGGTACATGAAAATAGCTAACGTTGGGCCAAACAGGATATCTGCGGTGA
GCAGTTTCGGCCCCGGCCCGGGGCCAAGAACAGATGGTCACCGCAGTTTCGGCCCCGGCCCGAGGCCAAG
AACAGATGGTCCCCAGATATGGCCCAACCCTCAGCAGTTTCTTAAGACCCATCAGATGTTTCCAGGCTCC
CCCAAGGACCTGAAATGACCCTGCGCCTTATTTGAATTAACCAATCAGCCTGCTTCTCGCTTCTGTTCGC
GCGCTTCTGCTTCCCGAGCTCTATAAAAGAGCTCACAACCCCTCACTCGGCGCGCCAGTCCTCCGACAGA
CTGAGTCGGCCGGTCGAATCAAGCTTATCGATACCGTCGACGGATCCGCTAGCCCGCGGTTCGAAATGGC
TGCTGTTGTCCAACAGAACGACCTAGTATTTGAATTTGCTAGTAACGTCATGGAGGATGAACGACAGCTT
GGTGATCCAGCTATTTTTCCTGCCGTAATTGTGGAACATGTTCCTGGTGCTGATATTCTCAATAGTTATG
CCGGTCTAGCCTGTGTGGAAGAGCCCAATGACATGATTACTGAGAGTTCACTGGATGTTGCTGAAGAAGA
AATCATAGACGATGATGATGATGACATCACCCTTACAGTTGAAGCTTCTTGTCATGACGGGGATGAAACA
ATTGAAACTATTGAGGCTGCTGAGGCACTCCTCAATATGGATTCCCCTGGCCCTATGCTGGATGAAAAAC
GAATAAATGGGATTCCTGAAGTGATGGAAACACAGCAGGTGCAAGAAAAATATGCAGACTCACCGGGAGC
CTCATCACCAGAACAGCCTAAGAGGAAAAAAGGAAGAAAAACTAAACCACCACGACCAGATTCCCCAGCC
ACTACGCCAAATATATCTGTGAAGAAGAAAAACAAAGATGGAAAGGGAAACACAATTTATCTTTGGGAGT
TTTTACTGGCACTGCTCCAGGACAAGGCTACTTGTCCTAAATACATCAAGTGGACCCAGCGAGAGAAAGG
CATTTTTAAATTGGTGGATTCTAAAGCAGTGTCCAGGTTGTGGGGGAAGCACAAAAACAAACCTGATATG
AATTATGAGACCATGGGAAGAGCACTCAGGTACTATTACCAAAGGGGTATTCTGGCAAAAGTGGAAGGTC
AGCGCTTGGTGTATCAGTTTAAAGAAATGCCAAAAGATCTTATATATATAAATGATGAGGATCCAAGTTC
CAGCATAGAGTCTTCAGATCCATCGCTATCTTCATCAGCCACTTCAAATAGGAATCAAACCAGCCGGTCG
AGAGTATCTTCAAGTCCAGGGGTAAAAGGAGGAGCCACTACAGTTCTAAAACCAGGGAATTCTAAAGCTG
CAAAACCCAAAGATCCTGTTGAAGTTGCACAACCATCAGAAGTTTTGAGGACAGTGCAGCCCACGCAGTC
TCCATATCCTACCCAGCTCTTCCGGACTGTTCATGTAGTACAGCCAGTACAGGCTGTCCCAGAGGGAGAA
GCAGCTAGAACCAGTACCATGCAGGATGAAACATTAAATTCTTCCGTTCAGAGTATTAGGACTATACAGG
CTCCAACCCAAGTTCCAGTGGTTGTGTCTCCTAGGAATCAGCAGTTGCATACAGTAACACTCCAAACAGT
GCCACTCACAACAGTTATAGCCAGCACAGATCCATCAGCAGGTACTGGATCTCAGAAGTTTATTTTACAA
GCCATTCCATCATCACAGCCCATGACAGTACTGAAAGAAAATGTCATGCTGCAGTCACAAAAGGCGGGCT
CTCCTCCTTCAATTGTCTTGGGCCCTGCCCAGGTTCAGCAGGTCCTTACTAGCAATGTTCAGACCATTTG
CAATGGAACCGTCAGTGTGGCTTCCTCTCCATCCTTCAGTGCTACTGCACCTGTGGTGACCTTTTCTCCT
CGCAGTTCACAGCTGGTTGCTCACCCACCTGGCACTGTAATCACTTCAGTTATCAAAACTCAAGAAACAA
AAACTCTTACACAGGAAGTAGAGAAAAAGGAATCTGAAGATCATTTGAAAGAGAACACTGAGAAAACGGA
GCAGCAGCCACAGCCTTATGTGATGGTAGTGTCCAGTTCCAATGGATTTACTTCTCAGGTAGCTATGAAA
CAAAACGAACTGCTGGAACCCAACTCTTTTTAGACCGGTCGGATCCCCCGGGCTGCAGGAATTCGAGCAT
CTTACCGCCATTTATTCCCATATTTGTTCTGTTTTTCTTGATTTGGGTATACATTTAAATGTTAATAAAA
CAAAATGGTGGGGCAATCATTTACATTTTTAGGGATATGTAATTACTAGTTCAGGTGTATTGCCACAAGA
CAAACATGTTAAGAAACTTTCCCGTTATTTACGCTCTGTTCCTGTTAATCAACCTCTGGATTACAAAATT
TGTGAAAGATTGACTGATATTCTTAACTATGTTGCTCCTTTTACGCTGTGTGGATATGCTGCTTTAATGC
CTCTGTATCATGCTATTGCTTCCCGTACGGCTTTCGTTTTCTCCTCCTTGTATAAATCCTGGTTGCTGTC
TCTTTATGAGGAGTTGTGGCCCGTTGTCCGTCAACGTGGCGTGGTGTGCTCTGTGTTTGCTGACGCAACC
CCCACTGGCTGGGGCATTGCCACCACCTGTCAACTCCTTTCTGGGACTTTCGCTTTCCCCCTCCCGATCG
CCACGGCAGAACTCATCGCCGCCTGCCTTGCCCGCTGCTGGACAGGGGCTAGGTTGCTGGGCACTGATAA
TTCCGTGGTGTTGTCGGGGAAGCTGACGTCCTTTGCAATTCGATATCAAGCTGTACCTTCTAGATGTACA
CATTACTCAGCGCTTCTAGACCAATGACTTACAAGGCAGCTGTAGATCTTAGCCACTTTTTAAAAGAAAA
GGGGGGACTGGAAGGGCTAATTCACTCCCAACGAAGACAAGATCTGCTTTTTGCTTGTACTGGGTCTCTC
TGGTTAGACCAGATCTGAGCCTGGGAGCTCTCTGGCTAACTAGGGAACCCACTGCTTAAGCCTCAATAAA
GCTTGCCTTGAGTGCTTCAAGTAGTGTGTGCCCGTCTGTTGTGTGACTCTGGTAACTAGAGATCCCTCAG
ACCCTTTTAGTCAGTGTGGAAAATCTCTAGCAGTAGTAGTTCATGTCATCTTATTATTCAGTATTTATAA
CTTGCAAAGAAATGAATATCAGAGAGTGAGAGGAACTTGTTTATTGCAGCTTATAATGGTTACAAATAAA
GCAATAGCATCACAAATTTCACAAATAAAGCATTTTTTTCACTGCATTCTAGTTGTGGTTTGTCCAAACT
CATCAATGTATCTTATCATGTCTGGCTCTAGCTATCCCGCCCCTAACTCCGCCCATCCCGCCCCTAACTC
CGCCCAGTTCCGCCCATTCTCCGCCCCATGGCTGACTAATTTTTTTT
