>Addgene plasmid #219027 | SFFV-ELF1-Brd 46 | depositor partial sequence | sequence record 427562 | Barcode sequence
TGTACACATTACTCAGCGCT
